Addgene plasmid #80503: Rab3b cds in pGem-T Easy
Purpose: Can be used for in situ hybridisation or other purposes
Depositing lab: Rob Parton. Depositing organization: University of Queensland, Institute for Molecular Bioscience. Publication: A plasmid library of full-length zebrafish rab proteins for in vivo cell biology. Hall TE, Martel N, Lo HP, Xiong Z, Parton RG. Cell Logist. 2017 Mar 1;7(1):e1301151. doi: 10.1080/21592799.2017.1301151. eCollection 2017. PubMed 28396820.
Backbone
  Vector backbone: pGemT easy
  Backbone manufacturer: Promega
Growth in bacteria
  Bacterial resistance: Ampicillin, 100 μg/mL
  Growth temperature: 37°C
  Growth strain: DH5alpha
  Copy number: High Copy
Gene/Insert
  Gene/Insert name: rab3b
  Species: D. rerio (zebrafish)
  Entrez Gene: rab3b (a.k.a. si:dkey-171o17.3)
Terms and licenses: Academic/Nonprofit Terms; Industry Terms: Not Available to Industry
How to cite: Rab3b cds in pGem-T Easy was a gift from Rob Parton (Addgene plasmid # 80503 ; http://n2t.net/addgene:80503 ; RRID:Addgene_80503)
