[The description below was written by a language model from this plasmid's Addgene catalogue record and pLannotate feature annotations shown in this document.]
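Description:
Rab3b cds in pGem-T Easy is a small bacterial cloning plasmid of about 3.7 kb that carries the coding sequence of zebrafish (Danio rerio) rab3b in the Promega pGEM-T Easy TA-cloning backbone. It belongs to a library of full-length zebrafish Rab GTPase clones. The plasmid is propagated in E. coli from a high-copy ColE1/pUC-type origin and selected with ampicillin through the β-lactamase gene and its native promoter. An f1 phage origin is also present, which in principle allows single-stranded DNA to be produced. The backbone also retains the lac promoter, lac operator, CAP binding site and a lacZα fragment. These are what remains of the blue/white screening cassette, which is interrupted by the insert.

The insert lies in the multiple cloning region between opposing bacteriophage promoters. T7 is upstream and in the same orientation as the coding sequence, and SP6 is downstream, reading back toward it. From this layout, T7 transcription should give sense RNA and SP6 transcription should give antisense RNA, the strand needed for in situ hybridisation riboprobes, which matches the stated purpose. The annotation software labelled the open reading frame by homology to human RAB3B, a small GTPase implicated in vesicular traffic, but the catalogue lists the species as zebrafish. The short hornet peptide hit next to the insert is most likely a spurious match within polylinker sequence. No eukaryotic promoter, tag or reporter is annotated, so the plasmid serves as a template for probe synthesis or as a source for subcloning the rab3b coding sequence, not as an expression vector.
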