Features (pLannotate 1.2.2; 14 found; start..end, strand, type, name):
    521..1381    -  CDS            AmpR: β-lactamase; bla; confers resistance to ampicillin, carbenicillin, and related antibiotics
   1382..1486    -  promoter       AmpR promoter: bla
   1513..1563    +  misc_feature   bom (fragment): basis of mobility region from pBR322
   1591..2019    -  rep_origin     f1 ori (sequence partly withheld): f1 bacteriophage origin of replication; arrow indicates direction of (+) strand synthesis
   2023..2180    -  CDS            lacZα (fragment): LacZα fragment of β-galactosidase; lacZ fragment
   2183..2201    +  promoter       T7 promoter: promoter for bacteriophage T7 RNA polymerase
   2273..2908    +  CDS            RAB3B: RAB3B_HUMAN - Experimental evidence at protein level: Swiss-Prot protein existence level 1. Protein transport. Probably involved in vesicular traffic (By similarity). From Homo sapiens (Human).
   2921..2983    -  CDS            VESPI_VESMG (fragment): Experimental evidence at protein level: Swiss-Prot protein existence level 1. Shows contractile activity on isolated ileum smooth muscle. From Vespa magnifica (Hornet).
   2995..3013    -  promoter       SP6 promoter: promoter for bacteriophage SP6 RNA polymerase
   3055..3071    -  protein_bind   lac operator: The lac repressor binds to the lac operator to inhibit transcription in E. coli. This inhibition can be relieved by adding lactose or isopropyl-β-D-thiogalactopyranoside (IPTG). lac repressor encoded by lacI
   3079..3109    -  promoter       lac promoter: promoter for the E. coli lac operon
   3124..3145    -  protein_bind   CAP binding site: CAP binding activates transcription in the presence of cAMP. E. coli catabolite activator protein
   3158..3250    -  CDS            lacI (fragment): lac repressor; lacI; The lac repressor binds to the lac operator to inhibit transcription in E. coli. This inhibition can be relieved by adding lactose or isopropyl-β-D-thiogalactopyranoside (IPTG).
   3433..350     -  rep_origin     ori (across the origin): high-copy-number ColE1/pMB1/pBR322/pUC origin of replication
>Addgene plasmid #80503 | Rab3b cds in pGem-T Easy | addgene full sequence | sequence record 176646 | Addgene NGS Result
CCAAGCTGGGCTGTGTGCACGAACCCCCCGTTCAGCCCGACCGCTGCGCCTTATCCGGTAACTATCGTCT
TGAGTCCAACCCGGTAAGACACGACTTATCGCCACTGGCAGCAGCCACTGGTAACAGGATTAGCAGAGCG
AGGTATGTAGGCGGTGCTACAGAGTTCTTGAAGTGGTGGCCTAACTACGGCTACACTAGAAGAACAGTAT
TTGGTATCTGCGCTCTGCTGAAGCCAGTTACCTTCGGAAAAAGAGTTGGTAGCTCTTGATCCGGCAAACA
AACCACCGCTGGTAGCGGTGGTTTTTTTGTTTGCAAGCAGCAGATTACGCGCAGAAAAAAAGGATCTCAA
GAAGATCCTTTGATCTTTTCTACGGGGTCTGACGCTCAGTGGAACGAAAACTCACGTTAAGGGATTTTGG
TCATGAGATTATCAAAAAGGATCTTCACCTAGATCCTTTTAAATTAAAAATGAAGTTTTAAATCAATCTA
AAGTATATATGAGTAAACTTGGTCTGACAGTTACCAATGCTTAATCAGTGAGGCACCTATCTCAGCGATC
TGTCTATTTCGTTCATCCATAGTTGCCTGACTCCCCGTCGTGTAGATAACTACGATACGGGAGGGCTTAC
CATCTGGCCCCAGTGCTGCAATGATACCGCGAGACCCACGCTCACCGGCTCCAGATTTATCAGCAATAAA
CCAGCCAGCCGGAAGGGCCGAGCGCAGAAGTGGTCCTGCAACTTTATCCGCCTCCATCCAGTCTATTAAT
TGTTGCCGGGAAGCTAGAGTAAGTAGTTCGCCAGTTAATAGTTTGCGCAACGTTGTTGCCATTGCTACAG
GCATCGTGGTGTCACGCTCGTCGTTTGGTATGGCTTCATTCAGCTCCGGTTCCCAACGATCAAGGCGAGT
TACATGATCCCCCATGTTGTGCAAAAAAGCGGTTAGCTCCTTCGGTCCTCCGATCGTTGTCAGAAGTAAG
TTGGCCGCAGTGTTATCACTCATGGTTATGGCAGCACTGCATAATTCTCTTACTGTCATGCCATCCGTAA
GATGCTTTTCTGTGACTGGTGAGTACTCAACCAAGTCATTCTGAGAATAGTGTATGCGGCGACCGAGTTG
CTCTTGCCCGGCGTCAATACGGGATAATACCGCGCCACATAGCAGAACTTTAAAAGTGCTCATCATTGGA
AAACGTTCTTCGGGGCGAAAACTCTCAAGGATCTTACCGCTGTTGAGATCCAGTTCGATGTAACCCACTC
GTGCACCCAACTGATCTTCAGCATCTTTTACTTTCACCAGCGTTTCTGGGTGAGCAAAAACAGGAAGGCA
AAATGCCGCAAAAAAGGGAATAAGGGCGACACGGAAATGTTGAATACTCATACTCTTCCTTTTTCAATAT
TATTGAAGCATTTATCAGGGTTATTGTCTCATGAGCGGATACATATTTGAATGTATTTAGAAAAATAAAC
AAATAGGGGTTCCGCGCACATTTCCCCGAAAAGTGCCACCTGATGCGGTGTGAAATACCGCACAGATGCG
TAAGGAGAAAATACCGCATCAGGAAATTGTAAGCGTTAATATTTTGTTAAAATTCGCGTTAAATTTTTGT
TAAATCAGCTCATTTTTTAACCAATAGGCCGAAATCGGCAAAATCCCTTATAAATCAAAAGAATAGACCG
AGATAGGGT
[37 nt withheld, positions 1690-1726]
AAAGAACGTGGACTCCAACGTCAAAGG
[49 nt withheld, positions 1754-1802]
T
[91 nt withheld, positions 1804-1894]
G
[124 nt withheld, positions 1896-2019]
CCATTCGCCATTCAGGCTGCGCAACTGTTGGGAAGGGCGATCGGTGCGGGCCTCTTCGCTATTACGCCAG
CTGGCGAAAGGGGGATGTGCTGCAAGGCGATTAAGTTGGGTAACGCCAGGGTTTTCCCAGTCACGACGTT
GTAAAACGACGGCCAGTGAATTGTAATACGACTCACTATAGGGCGAATTGGGCCCGACGTCGCATGCTCC
CGGCCGCCATGGCGGCCGCGGGAATTCGATTATGGCAAAAGCAGACCAGCGCTTTGGTCAGAGAGATGGA
TCTGATCAAAACTTCGACTACATGTTCAAACTCCTGATCATCGGCAACAGCAGCGTAGGAAAAACCAGCT
TCTTATTCCGATACGCAGACGACTCCTTCAGCAGCTCGTTTGTCAGCACAGTCGGCATCGACTTCAAGGT
GAAGACGGTGTACAGAAACGACAAGCGAGTGAAGCTCCAGATATGGGATACGGCGGGACAGGAGCGGTAT
AGAACTATTACCACAGCTTACTATAGAGGAGCCATGGGCTTCATCCTCATGTATGACATCACTAATGAGG
AGTCCTATAATGCGGTGCAGGACTGGGCAACACAAATTAAGACTTATTCATGGGATAACGCTCAGGTGAT
ACTAGTGGGAAACAAATGTGACATGGATGAGGAGAGGGTGGTGCCTTTTGAGAAGGGAAAACACTTGGCT
GACCAGTTAGGGTTTGAGTACTATGAAGCCAGCGCCAAAGAGAACATCAACGTCAGACAAGTATTTGAAC
GCTTAGTCGACATTATCTGCGTGAAGATGTCAGAGAGAGTTGATGTGGAACCACCCATGGTCACTGGTGC
CAAAACCACCCGGCTAACCGATAAGCCACCCCAACTACCTCAGAATTGTTGCTGAAATCACTAGTGAATT
CGCGGCCGCCTGCAGGTCGACCATATGGGAGAGCTCCCAACGCGTTGGATGCATAGCTTGAGTATTCTAT
AGTGTCACCTAAATAGCTTGGCGTAATCATGGTCATAGCTGTTTCCTGTGTGAAATTGTTATCCGCTCAC
AATTCCACACAACATACGAGCCGGAAGCATAAAGTGTAAAGCCTGGGGTGCCTAATGAGTGAGCTAACTC
ACATTAATTGCGTTGCGCTCACTGCCCGCTTTCCAGTCGGGAAACCTGTCGTGCCAGCTGCATTAATGAA
TCGGCCAACGCGCGGGGAGAGGCGGTTTGCGTATTGGGCGCTCTTCCGCTTCCTCGCTCACTGACTCGCT
GCGCTCGGTCGTTCGGCTGCGGCGAGCGGTATCAGCTCACTCAAAGGCGGTAATACGGTTATCCACAGAA
TCAGGGGATAACGCAGGAAAGAACATGTGAGCAAAAGGCCAGCAAAAGGCCAGGAACCGTAAAAAGGCCG
CGTTGCTGGCGTTTTTCCATAGGCTCCGCCCCCCTGACGAGCATCACAAAAATCGACGCTCAAGTCAGAG
GTGGCGAAACCCGACAGGACTATAAAGATACCAGGCGTTTCCCCCTGGAAGCTCCCTCGTGCGCTCTCCT
GTTCCGACCCTGCCGCTTACCGGATACCTGTCCGCCTTTCTCCCTTCGGGAAGCGTGGCGCTTTCTCATA
GCTCACGCTGTAGGTATCTCAGTTCGGTGTAGGTCGTTCGCT
